Addgene plasmid #15363: FLAG-Med9 pBacPAK8
Depositing lab: Joan Conaway & Ronald Conaway. Depositing organization: Stowers Institute for Medical Research. Publication: A mammalian mediator subunit that shares properties with Saccharomyces cerevisiae mediator subunit Cse2. Tomomori-Sato C, Sato S, Parmely TJ, Banks CA, Sorokina I, Florens L, Zybailov B, Washburn MP, Brower CS, Conaway RC, Conaway JW. J Biol Chem. 2004 Feb 13. 279(7):5846-51. 10.1074/jbc.M312523200 PubMed 14638676.
Backbone
  Vector backbone: pBacPAK8
  Backbone manufacturer: Clontech
  Backbone size w/o insert (bp): 5538
  Vector type: Baculovirus construction
Growth in bacteria
  Bacterial resistance: Ampicillin, 100 μg/mL
  Growth temperature: 37°C
  Growth strain: DH5alpha
  Copy number: Unknown
Gene/Insert
  Gene/Insert name: Med9 (alt names: Med25; FLJ10193)
  Species: M. musculus (mouse)
  Insert size (bp): 430
  Entrez Gene: Med9 (a.k.a. Med25, BC019367, FLJ10193, MGC30366)
  Tag / fusion protein: FLAG (N terminal on insert)
  Cloning method: Restriction Enzyme; 5′ cloning site Xba1/Nhe1 (destroyed during cloning); 3′ cloning site Kpn1 (not destroyed)
  Sequencing primers: 5′ Bac1; 3′ Bac2
Terms and licenses: Academic/Nonprofit Terms; Industry Terms: Not Available to Industry
How to cite: FLAG-Med9 pBacPAK8 was a gift from Joan Conaway & Ronald Conaway (Addgene plasmid # 15363 ; http://n2t.net/addgene:15363 ; RRID:Addgene_15363)
