[The description below was written by a language model from this plasmid's Addgene catalogue record.]
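Description:
FLAG-Med9 pBacPAK8 is a baculovirus transfer plasmid built on the Clontech pBacPAK8 backbone (about 5.5 kb without insert) and used to construct recombinant baculovirus for protein expression in insect cells. It is propagated in E. coli under ampicillin selection; the copy number is not recorded. No feature table accompanies the entry, so the promoter and flanking viral sequences are not explicitly listed. Transfer vectors of this type generally place the cloned gene behind a strong late viral promoter (polyhedrin in the pBacPAK series) and flank it with baculovirus genomic sequences, so that homologous recombination with viral DNA in co-transfected insect cells moves the expression cassette into the viral genome.

The payload is an insert of roughly 430 bp encoding mouse Med9 (also listed under the names Med25 and FLJ10193), a subunit of the mammalian Mediator transcriptional coactivator complex. A FLAG epitope is fused to the N terminus of the protein, allowing detection and affinity purification with anti-FLAG reagents. The insert was introduced by restriction cloning. The 5′ junction was formed by joining compatible XbaI and NheI ends, which destroyed both sites, and the KpnI site at the 3′ end was retained.

The associated publication describes a mammalian Mediator subunit that shares properties with the yeast Mediator subunit Cse2. In that context, the construct is suited to producing FLAG-tagged Med9 in baculovirus-infected insect cells for biochemical work such as purification, interaction studies or reconstitution with other Mediator components, although the record itself does not spell out specific applications.
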