>Addgene plasmid #15363 | FLAG-Med9 pBacPAK8 | addgene partial sequence | sequence record 21890 | 15363 with polyhedrin-F
AGTTTTGTATAAAAAACCTATAAATACGGATCCCTGCAGGCCTCGAGTTCGAATCTAGCATGCCAGACTA
CAAGGACGATGATGACAAGCTCGAGATGGCTTCCTCTGGGGTGGCGGGTGGGAGACAGGCCGAAGATACG
CTACAGCCACCGCCCGAGCTGCTGCCGGAGTCCAAGCCGCCACCACCGCCTCAGCCTCTGCCGGTCGCTG
CGCTCCCGCCGCCGGCGGCTCCGCGGCCTCAGTCCCCCGCTGGCGCGAAGGAGGAGAATTACTCCTTTTT
GCCGTTGGTTCACAATGTCATCAAATGCATGGACAAGGACAGCCCGGATCTCCACCAGGACCTGAACGCC
CTCAAAACCAAGTTCCAGGAGCTGCGGAAGCTCATCGGCACCATGCCCGGCATCCACGTGAGCCCCGAGC
AGCAGCAGCAGCAGCTCCACAGCCTCCGAGAGCAAGTGAGGACCAAGAACGAGCTGCTGCAGAAGTACAA
GAGCCTCTGCATGTTTGAGATCCCCAAGGACTAGGGATCCGGTACCGAGCTCGAATTCCCGGGCGGCCGC
TTAATTAATTGATCCGGGTTATTAGTACATTTATTAAGCGCTAGATTCTGTGCGTTGTTGATTTACAGAC
AATTGTTGTACGTATTTTAATAATTCATTAAATTTATAATCTTTAGGGTGGTATGTTAGAGCGAAAATCA
AATGATTTTCAGCGTCTTTATATCTGAATTTAAATATTAAATCCT
